>Addgene plasmid #71991 | Ntng1.h-AP-His | depositor full sequence | sequence record 131177 | Full Sequence
GTCGAGGTCTCGACGGTATCGATTGACATTGATTATTGACTAGCTAGTTATTAATAGTAATCAATTACGG
GGTCATTAGTTCATAGCCCATATATGGAGTTCCGCGTTACATAACTTACGGTAAATGGCCCGCCTGGCTG
ACCGCCCAACGACCCCCGCCCATTGACGTCAATAATGACGTATGTTCCCATAGTAACGCCAATAGGGACT
TTCCATTGACGTCAATGGGTGGAGTATTTACGGTAAACTGCCCACTTGGCAGTACATCAAGTGTATCATA
TGCCAAGTCCGCCCCCTATTGACGTCAATGACGGTAAATGGCCCGCCTGGCATTATGCCCAGTACATGAC
CTTACGGGACTTTCCTACTTGGCAGTACATCTACGTATTAGTCATCGCTATTACCATGGTGATGCGGTTT
TGGCAGTACACCAATGGGCGTGGATAGCGGTTTGACTCACGGGGATTTCCAAGTCTCCACCCCATTGACG
TCAATGGGAGTTTGTTTTGGCACCAAAATCAACGGGACTTTCCAAAATGTCGTAATAACCCCGCCCCGTT
GACGCAAATGGGCGGTAGGCGTGTACGGTGGGAGGTCTATATAAGCAGAGCTCGTTTAGTGAACCGTCAG
ATCGCCTGGAGACGCCATCCACGCTGTTTTGACCTCCATAGAAGACACCGGGACCGATCCAGCCTCCGCG
GCCGGGAACGGTGCATTGGAACGCGGATTCCCCGTGCCAAGAGTGACGTAAGTACCGCCTATAGACTCTA
TAGGCACACCCCTTTGGCTCTTATGCATGCTATACTGTTTTTGGCTTGGGGCCTATACACCCCCGCTTCC
ATATGCTATAGGTGATGGTATAGCTTAGCCTATAGGTGTGGGTTATTGACCATTATTGACCACTCCCCTA
TTGGTGACGATACTTTCCATTACTAATCCATAACATGGCTCTTTGCCACAACTATCTCTATTGGCTATAT
GCCAATACTCTGTCCTTCAGAGACTGACACGGACTCTGTATTTTTACAGGATGGGGTCCCATTTATTATT
TACAAATTCACATATACAACAACGCCGTCCCCCGTGCCCGCAGTTTTTATTAAACATAGCGTGGGATCTC
CACGCGAATCTCGGGTACGTGTTCCGGACATGGGCTCTTCTCCGGTAGCGGCGGAGCTTCCACATCCGAG
CCCTGGTCCCATGCCTCCAGCGGCTCATGGTCGCTCGGCAGCTCCTTGCTCCTAACAGTGGAGGCCAGAC
TTAGGCACAGCACAATGCCCACCACCACCAGTGTGCCGCACAAGGCCGTGGCGGTAGGGTATGTGTCTGA
AAATGAGCTCGGAGATTGGGCTCGCACCGCTGACGCAGATGGAAGACTTAAGGCAGCGGCAGAAGAAGAT
GCAGGCAGCTGAGTTGTTGTATTCTGATAAGAGTCAGAGGTAACTCCCGTTGCGGTGCTGTTAACGGTGG
AGGGCAGTGTAGTCTGAGCAGTACTCGTTGCTGCCGCGCGCGCCACCAGACATAATAGCTGACAGACTAA
CAGACTGTTCCTTTCCATGGGTCTTTTCTGCAGAAGCTTGAATTCTCGAGGATCCGCGGCCGCGCCACCA
TGTATTTGTCAAGATTCCTGTCGATCCATGCCCTGTGGGTGACAGTGTCCTCTGTGATGCAGCCCTACCT
TTTCGTGTGGGGACATTATGATGTATGTAAGAGCCTGATTTACACAGAAGAAGGCAAAGTTTGGGATTAC
ACAGCCTGCCAGCCGGAATCCACGGACATGACCAAGTATCTGAAAGTGAAACTGGACCCTCCGGATATTA
CCTGTGGAGACCCTCCAGAGTCCTTCTGTGCAATGGGCAACCCTTACATGTGCAATAATGAGTGTGATGC
GAGTACCCCTGAACTGGCACACCCTCCTGAGCTGATGTTTGATTTTGAAGGAAGACATCCCTCCACATTT
TGGCAGTCTGCTACTTGGAAGGAGTACCCCAAACCTCTCCAGGTTAACATCACTCTGTCTTGGAGCAAAA
CCATTGAACTCACAGACAACATAGTTATTACCTTTGAATCGGGGCGTCCAGACCAAATGATCCTAGAGAA
ATCTCTCGACTACGGACGAACATGGCAGCCCTATCAGTATTATGCCACAGACTGCCTCCATGCATTCCAC
ATGGACCCGAAATCCGTGAAGGATTTATCTCAGCACACGGTCTTGGAAATCATTTGCACGGAAGAGTACT
CCACTGGGTACTCCACGAATAGCAAAATAATCCACTTCGAGATCAAAGACAGGTTTGCGTTTTTCGCTGG
ACCTCGGCTACGAAATATGGCTTCCCTCTATGGACAGCTGGATACAACCAAGAAACTCAGAGATTTCTTC
ACTGTCACAGACCTGAGGATCAGGCTGTTGAGACCCGCCGTTGGGGAAATATTTGTAGATGAACTACATT
TGGCACGTTACTTTTATGCGATCTCAGACATAAAGGTGCGAGGAAGGTGCAAGTGCAACCTGCATGCCAC
TTCGTGTTTGTATGACAACAGCAAACTGACATGTGAATGTGAGCACAACACTACAGGTCCCGACTGTGGG
AAATGCAAGAAGAACTACCAGGGCCGACCTTGGAGCCCCGGCTCATACCTCCCCATCCCCAAAGGCACCG
CAAACACCTGTATCCCCAGCATTTCCAGTATCGGTAACTGTGAATGCTTCGGCCACTCCAATCGGTGCAG
TTATATCGATCTGCTAAACACAGTCATTTGCGTGAGCTGTAAACACAACACTAGAGGGCAGCACTGTGAG
TTATGCAGGCTGGGCTACTTCAGAAATGCTTCTGCACAGCTGGACGATGAGAATGTGTGCATAGGTCAGT
TCCATTATGATTTCAGCTTTTGTTCTGTGCCTTTGGAGCTATGGGGAGCTGGTACTAGTGGATCTTCCGG
AATCATCCCAGTTGAGGAGGAGAACCCGGACTTCTGGAACCGCGAGGCAGCCGAGGCCCTGGGTGCCGCC
AAGAAGCTGCAGCCTGCACAGACAGCCGCCAAGAACCTCATCATCTTCCTGGGCGATGGGATGGGGGTGT
CTACGGTGACAGCTGCCAGGATCCTAAAAGGGCAGAAGAAGGACAAACTGGGGCCTGAGATACCCCTGGC
CATGGACCGCTTCCCATATGTGGCTCTGTCCAAGACATACAATGTAGACAAACATGTGCCAGACAGTGGA
GCCACAGCCACGGCCTACCTGTGCGGGGTCAAGGGCAACTTCCAGACCATTGGCTTGAGTGCAGCCGCCC
GCTTTAACCAGTGCAACACGACACGCGGCAACGAGGTCATCTCCGTGATGAATCGGGCCAAGAAAGCAGG
GAAGTCAGTGGGAGTGGTAACCACCACACGAGTGCAGCACGCCTCGCCAGCCGGCACCTACGCCCACACG
GTGAACCGCAACTGGTACTCGGACGCCGACGTGCCTGCCTCGGCCCGCCAGGAGGGGTGCCAGGACATCG
CTACGCAGCTCATCTCCAACATGGACATTGACGTGATCCTAGGTGGAGGCCGAAAGTACATGTTTCGCAT
GGGAACCCCAGACCCTGAGTACCCAGATGACTACAGCCAAGGTGGGACCAGGCTGGACGGGAAGAATCTG
GTGCAGGAATGGCTGGCGAAGCGCCAGGGTGCCCGGTATGTGTGGAACCGCACTGAGCTCATGCAGGCTT
CCCTGGACCCGTCTGTGACCCATCTCATGGGTCTCTTTGAGCCTGGAGACATGAAATACGAGATCCACCG
AGACTCCACACTGGACCCCTCCCTGATGGAGATGACAGAGGCTGCCCTGCGCCTGCTGAGCAGGAACCCC
CGCGGCTTCTTCCTCTTCGTGGAGGGTGGTCGCATCGACCATGGTCATCATGAAAGCAGGGCTTACCGGG
CACTGACTGAGACGATCATGTTCGACGACGCCATTGAGAGGGCGGGCCAGCTCACCAGCGAGGAGGACAC
GCTGAGCCTCGTCACTGCCGACCACTCCCACGTCTTCTCCTTCGGAGGCTACCCCCTGCGAGGGAGCTCC
ATCTTCGGGCTGGCCCCTGGCAAGGCCCGGGACAGGAAGGCCTACACGGTCCTCCTATACGGAAACGGTC
CAGGCTATGTGCTCAAGGACGGCGCCCGGCCGGATGTTACCGAGAGCGAGAGCGGGAGCCCCGAGTATCG
GCAGCAGTCAGCAGTGCCCCTGGACGAAGAGACCCACGCAGGCGAGGACGTGGCGGTGTTCGCGCGCGGC
CCGCAGGCGCACCTGGTTCACGGCGTGCAGGAGCAGACCTTCATAGCGCACGTCATGGCCTTCGCCGCCT
GCCTGGAGCCCTACACCGCCTGCGACCTGGCGCCCCCCGCCGGCACCACCGACGCCGCGCACCCGGGTCA
TCATCACCATCACCATTAATCTAGAGATCTTATTAAAGCAGAACTTGTTTATTGCAGCTTATAATGGTTA
CAAATAAAGCAATAGCATCACAAATTTCACAAATAAAGCATTTTTTTCACTGCATTCTAGTTGTGGTTTG
TCCAAACTCATCAATGTATCTTATCATGTCTGGTCGACTCTAGCTAGACTCTTCCGCTTCCTCGCTCACT
GACTCGCTGCGCTCGGTCGTTCGGCTGCGGCGAGCGGTATCAGCTCACTCAAAGGCGGTAATACGGTTAT
CCACAGAATCAGGGGATAACGCAGGAAAGAACATGTGAGCAAAAGGCCAGCAAAAGGCCAGGAACCGTAA
AAAGGCCGCGTTGCTGGCGTTTTTCCATAGGCTCCGCCCCCCTGACGAGCATCACAAAAATCGACGCTCA
AGTCAGAGGTGGCGAAACCCGACAGGACTATAAAGATACCAGGCGTTTCCCCCTGGAAGCTCCCTCGTGC
GCTCTCCTGTTCCGACCCTGCCGCTTACCGGATACCTGTCCGCCTTTCTCCCTTCGGGAAGCGTGGCGCT
TTCTCATAGCTCACGCTGTAGGTATCTCAGTTCGGTGTAGGTCGTTCGCTCCAAGCTGGGCTGTGTGCAC
GAACCCCCCGTTCAGCCCGACCGCTGCGCCTTATCCGGTAACTATCGTCTTGAGTCCAACCCGGTAAGAC
ACGACTTATCGCCACTGGCAGCAGCCACTGGTAACAGGATTAGCAGAGCGAGGTATGTAGGCGGTGCTAC
AGAGTTCTTGAAGTGGTGGCCTAACTACGGCTACACTAGAAGAACAGTATTTGGTATCTGCGCTCTGCTG
AAGCCAGTTACCTTCGGAAAAAGAGTTGGTAGCTCTTGATCCGGCAAACAAACCACCGCTGGTAGCGGTG
GTTTTTTTGTTTGCAAGCAGCAGATTACGCGCAGAAAAAAAGGATCTCAAGAAGATCCTTTGATCTTTTC
TACGGGGTCTGACGCTCAGTGGAACGAAAACTCACGTTAAGGGATTTTGGTCATGAGATTATCAAAAAGG
ATCTTCACCTAGATCCTTTTAAATTAAAAATGAAGTTTTAAATCAATCTAAAGTATATATGAGTAAACTT
GGTCTGACAGTTACCAATGCTTAATCAGTGAGGCACCTATCTCAGCGATCTGTCTATTTCGTTCATCCAT
AGTTGCCTGACTCCCCGTCGTGTAGATAACTACGATACGGGAGGGCTTACCATCTGGCCCCAGTGCTGCA
ATGATACCGCGAGACCCACGCTCACCGGCTCCAGATTTATCAGCAATAAACCAGCCAGCCGGAAGGGCCG
AGCGCAGAAGTGGTCCTGCAACTTTATCCGCCTCCATCCAGTCTATTAATTGTTGCCGGGAAGCTAGAGT
AAGTAGTTCGCCAGTTAATAGTTTGCGCAACGTTGTTGCCATTGCTACAGGCATCGTGGTGTCACGCTCG
TCGTTTGGTATGGCTTCATTCAGCTCCGGTTCCCAACGATCAAGGCGAGTTACATGATCCCCCATGTTGT
GCAAAAAAGCGGTTAGCTCCTTCGGTCCTCCGATCGTTGTCAGAAGTAAGTTGGCCGCAGTGTTATCACT
CATGGTTATGGCAGCACTGCATAATTCTCTTACTGTCATGCCATCCGTAAGATGCTTTTCTGTGACTGGT
GAGTACTCAACCAAGTCATTCTGAGAATAGTGTATGCGGCGACCGAGTTGCTCTTGCCCGGCGTCAATAC
GGGATAATACCGCGCCACATAGCAGAACTTTAAAAGTGCTCATCATTGGAAAACGTTCTTCGGGGCGAAA
ACTCTCAAGGATCTTACCGCTGTTGAGATCCAGTTCGATGTAACCCACTCGTGCACCCAACTGATCTTCA
GCATCTTTTACTTTCACCAGCGTTTCTGGGTGAGCAAAAACAGGAAGGCAAAATGCCGCAAAAAAGGGAA
TAAGGGCGACACGGAAATGTTGAATACTCATACTCTTCCTTTTTCAATATTATTGAAGCATTTATCAGGG
TTATTGTCTCATGAGCGGATACATATTTGAATGTATTTAGAAAAATAAACAAATAGGGGTTCCGCGCACA
TTTCCCCGAAAAGTGCCACCTGACGTCTAAGAAACCATTATTATCATGACATTAACCTATAAAAATAGGC
GTATCACGAGGCCCTTTCGTCTCGCGCGTTTCGGTGATGACGGTGAAAACCTCTGACACATGCAGCTCCC
GGAGGAATGTGTGTCAGTTAGGGTGTGGAAAGTCCCCAGGCTCCCCAGGCAGGCAGAAGTATGCAAAGCA
TGCATCTCAATTAGTCAGCAACCAGGTGTGGAAAGTCCCCAGGCTCCCCAGCAGGCAGAAGTATGCAAAG
CATGCATCTCAATTAGTCAGCAACCATAGTCCCGCCCCTAACTCCGCCCATCCCGCCCCTAACTCCGCCC
AGTTCCGCCCATTCTCCGCCCCATGGCTGACTAATTTTTTTTATTTATGCAGAGGCCGAGGCCGCCTCTG
CCTCTGAGCTATTCCAGAAGTAGTGAGGAGGCTTTTTTGGAGGCCTAGGCTTTTGCAAAAAGCTCCCGGG
AGCTTGTATATCCATTTTCGTCCCGGAGACGGTCACAGCTTGTCTGTAAGCGGATGCCGGGAGCAGACAA
GCCCGTCAGGGCGCGTCAGCGGGTGTTGGCGGGTGTCGGGGCTGGCTTAACTATGCGGCATCAGAGCAGA
TTGTACTGAGAGTGCACCATATGCGGTGTGAAATACCGCACAGATGCGTAAGGAGAAAATACCGCATCAG
GAAATTGTAAGCGTTAATATTTTGTTAAAATTCGCGTTAAATTTTTGTTAAATCAGCTCATTTTTTAACC
AATAGGCCGAAATCGGCAAAATCCCTTATAAATCAAAAGAATAGACCGAGATAGGGT
[37 nt withheld, positions 7338-7374]
AAAGAACGTGGACTCCAACGTCAAAGG
[49 nt withheld, positions 7402-7450]
T
[91 nt withheld, positions 7452-7542]
G
[124 nt withheld, positions 7544-7667]
CCATTCGCCATTCAGGCTGCGCAACTGTTGGGAAGGGCGATCGGTGCGGGCCTCTTCGCTATTACGCCAG
CTGGCGAAAGGGGGATGTGCTGCAAGGCGATTAAGTTGGGTAACGCCAGGGTTTTCCCAGTCACGACGTT
GTAAAACGACGGCCAGTGAATT
Features (pLannotate 1.2.2; 14 found; start..end, strand, type, name):
     25..408     +  enhancer       CMV enhancer: human cytomegalovirus immediate early enhancer
    410..609     +  promoter       CMV promoter: human cytomegalovirus (CMV) immediate early promoter
    748..1573    +  intron         CMV intron A: human cytomegalovirus intron A (Chapman et al., 1991)
   1610..2863    +  CDS            Ntng1 (fragment): NTNG1_MOUSE - Also known as Kiaa0976, Lmnt1. Experimental evidence at protein level: Swiss-Prot protein existence level 1. Involved in controlling patterning and neuronal circuit formation at the laminar, cellular, subcellular and synaptic levels. Promotes neurite outgrowth of both axons and dendrites. From Mus musculus (Mouse).
   2942..4393    +  CDS            SEAP: secreted alkaline phosphatase from human placenta The natural enzyme has a C-terminal transmembrane sequence that is replaced by a GPI anchor.
   4452..4573    +  polyA_signal   SV40 poly(A) signal: SV40 polyadenylation signal
   4782..5370    -  rep_origin     ori: high-copy-number ColE1/pMB1/pBR322/pUC origin of replication
   5541..6401    -  CDS            AmpR: β-lactamase; bla; confers resistance to ampicillin, carbenicillin, and related antibiotics
   6402..6506    -  promoter       AmpR promoter: bla
   6601..6636    +  CDS            rop (fragment): Rop protein, which maintains plasmids at low copy number; rop
   6659..6989    +  promoter       SV40 promoter: SV40 enhancer and early promoter
   7112..7211    +  misc_feature   bom (fragment): basis of mobility region from pBR322
   7239..7667    -  rep_origin     f1 ori (sequence partly withheld): f1 bacteriophage origin of replication; arrow indicates direction of (+) strand synthesis
   7671..7828    -  CDS            lacZα (fragment): LacZα fragment of β-galactosidase; lacZ fragment
