[The description below was written by a language model from this plasmid's Addgene catalogue record and pLannotate feature annotations shown in this document.]
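Description:
Ntng1.h-AP-His is a mammalian expression plasmid built on the pCMVi-SV40ori backbone that produces a soluble, secreted form of the mouse Netrin G1 isoform h ectodomain. It is maintained in E. coli as a high-copy plasmid through a ColE1/pUC-type origin and selected with ampicillin via the β-lactamase gene. The annotated sequence also contains an f1 phage origin and short remnants of rop, bom and lacZα inherited from earlier vector lineages. An SV40 enhancer/early promoter region is also present. It includes the SV40 origin referred to in the backbone name, which would allow episomal amplification in cells expressing large T antigen.

The expression cassette is driven by the human CMV immediate-early enhancer and promoter followed by CMV intron A, an arrangement commonly used to boost transcript processing and expression. Downstream, the Ntng1 coding fragment (about 1.3 kb, cloned between NotI and SpeI) encodes the extracellular region truncated just upstream of the propeptide cleavage and GPI-attachment site, so the protein is not tethered to the membrane. It is fused in frame at its C terminus to human placental alkaline phosphatase and a 6X histidine tag supplied by the backbone, and the cassette ends with an SV40 polyadenylation signal. The His tag is stated in the catalogue entry but is not separately annotated in the feature table.

The AP moiety gives an enzymatic readout for detecting binding, and the His tag permits capture or purification. The associated publication describes an extracellular biochemical screen for recognition proteins in the retina, which is consistent with using this fusion as a probe for receptor–ligand interactions.
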