Addgene plasmid #71991: Ntng1.h-AP-His
Purpose: Expresses the extracellular region of the Netrin G1, isoform h protein (truncated immediately upstream of propeptide cleavage and GPI-attachement site), C-terminally fused to alkaline phosphatase + 6X histidine tag.
Depositing lab: Woj Wojtowicz. Publication: An extracellular biochemical screen reveals that FLRTs and Unc5s mediate neuronal subtype recognition in the retina. Visser JJ, Cheng Y, Perry SC, Chastain AB, Parsa B, Masri SS, Ray TA, Kay JN, Wojtowicz WM. Elife. 2015 Dec 3;4. pii: e08149. doi: 10.7554/eLife.08149. PubMed 26633812.
Backbone
  Vector backbone: pCMVi-SV40ori
  Vector type: Mammalian Expression
Growth in bacteria
  Bacterial resistance: Ampicillin, 100 μg/mL
  Growth temperature: 37°C
  Growth strain: DH5alpha
  Copy number: High Copy
Gene/Insert
  Gene/Insert name: Ntng1.h (alt names: Netrin G1, isoform h; Lmnt1; NCBI gene ID 80883; Reference sequence NP_001156823.1)
  Species: M. musculus (mouse)
  Insert size (bp): 1314
  Entrez Gene: Ntng1 (a.k.a. A930010C08Rik, AI853992, Lmnt1)
  Promoter: CMV
  Tag / fusion protein: AP-His (C terminal on backbone)
  Cloning method: Restriction Enzyme; 5′ cloning site NotI (not destroyed); 3′ cloning site SpeI (not destroyed)
  Sequencing primers: 5′ GTCAGAGGTAACTCCCGTTGC; 3′ GAGGTTCTTGGCGGCTGTC
Terms and licenses: Academic/Nonprofit Terms; Industry Terms: Not Available to Industry
How to cite: Ntng1.h-AP-His was a gift from Woj Wojtowicz (Addgene plasmid # 71991 ; http://n2t.net/addgene:71991 ; RRID:Addgene_71991)
