>Addgene plasmid #71991 | Ntng1.h-AP-His | addgene partial sequence | sequence record 135373 | pMRB101-F 5'-aagatgcaggcagctgagtt-3'
CGTTGCGGTGCTGTTAACGGTGGAGGGCAGTGTAGTCTGAGCAGTACTCGTTGCTGCCGCGCGCGCCACC
AGACATAATAGCTGACAGACTAACAGACTGTTCCTTTCCATGGGTCTTTTCTGCAGAAGCTTGAATTCTC
GAGGATCCGCGGCCGCGCCACCATGTATTTGTCAAGATTCCTGTCGATCCATGCCCTGTGGGTGACAGTG
TCCTCTGTGATGCAGCCCTACCTTTTCGTGTGGGGACATTATGATGTATGTAAGAGCCTGATTTACACAG
AAGAAGGCAAAGTTTGGGATTACACAGCCTGCCAGCCGGAATCCACGGACATGACCAAGTATCTGAAAGT
GAAACTGGACCCTCCGGATATTACCTGTGGAGACCCTCCAGAGTCCTTCTGTGCAATGGGCAACCCTTAC
ATGTGCAATAATGAGTGTGATGCGAGTACCCCTGAACTGGCACACCCTCCTGAGCTGATGTTTGATTTTG
AAGGAAGACATCCCTCCACATTTTGGCAGTCTGCTACTTGGAAGGAGTACCCCAAACCTCTCCAGGTTAA
CATCACTCTGTCTTGGAGCAAAACCATTGAACTCACAGACAACATAGTTATTACCTTTGAATCGGGGCGT
CCAGACCAAATGATCCTAGAGAAATCTCTCGACTACGGACGAACATGGCAGCCCTATCAGTATTATGCCA
CAGACTGCCTCCATGCATTCCACATGGACCCGAAATCCGTGAAGGATTTATCTCAGCACACGGTCTTGGA
AATCATTTGCACGGAAGAGTACTCCACTGG
