>Addgene plasmid #71991 | Ntng1.h-AP-His | addgene partial sequence | sequence record 135671 | SV40pA-R 5'-GAAATTTGTGATGCTATTGC-3'
ATAAGATCTCTAGATTAATGGTGATGGTGATGATGACCCGGGTGCGCGGCGTCGGTGGTGCCGGCGGGGG
GCGCCAGGTCGCAGGCGGTGTAGGGCTCCAGGCAGGCGGCGAAGGCCATGACGTGCGCTATGAAGGTCTG
CTCCTGCACGCCGTGAACCAGGTGCGCCTGCGGGCCGCGCGCGAACACCGCCACGTCCTCGCCTGCGTGG
GTCTCTTCGTCCAGGGGCACTGCTGACTGCTGCCGATACTCGGGGCTCCCGCTCTCGCTCTCGGTAACAT
CCGGCCGGGCGCCGTCCTTGAGCACATAGCCTGGACCGTTTCCGTATAGGAGGACCGTGTAGGCCTTCCT
GTCCCGGGCCTTGCCAGGGGCCAGCCCGAAGATGGAGCTCCCTCGCAGGGGGTAGCCTCCGAAGGAGAAG
ACGTGGGAGTGGTCGGCAGTGACGAGGCTCAGCGTGTCCTCCTCGCTGGTGAGCTGGCCCGCCCTCTCAA
TGGCGTCGTCGAACATGATCGTCTCAGTCAGTGCCCGGTAAGCCCTGCTTTCATGATGACCATGGTCGAT
GCGACCACCCTCCACGAAGAGGAAGAAGCCGCGGGGGTTCCTGCTCAGCAGGCGCAGGGCAGCCTCTGTC
ATCTCCATCAGGGAGGGGTCCAGTGTGGAGTCTCGGTGGATCTCGTATTTCATGTCTCCAGGCTCAAAGA
GACCCATGAGATGGGTCACAGACGGGTCCAGGGAAGCCTGCATGAGCTCAGTGCGGTTCCACACATACCG
GGCACCCTGGCGCTTCGCCAGCCATTC
